Addgene plasmid #31066: HNF4A_P2-164
Depositing lab: Gerhart Ryffel. Depositing organization: Universitaetsklinikum Essen. Publication: A distant upstream promoter of the HNF-4alpha gene connects the transcription factors involved in maturity-onset diabetes of the young. Thomas H, Jaschkowitz K, Bulman M, Frayling TM, Mitchell SM, Roosen S, Lingott-Frieg A, Tack CJ, Ellard S, Ryffel GU, Hattersley AT. Hum Mol Genet. 2001 Sep 15. 10(19):2089-97. 10.1093/hmg/10.19.2089 PubMed 11590126.
Backbone
  Vector backbone: pGL3-basic
  Backbone manufacturer: Promega
  Backbone size w/o insert (bp): 4800
  Vector type: Mammalian Expression, Luciferase
Growth in bacteria
  Bacterial resistance: Ampicillin, 100 μg/mL
  Growth temperature: 37°C
  Growth strain: DH5alpha
  Copy number: High Copy
Gene/Insert
  Gene/Insert name: HNF4A P2 promoter
  Species: H. sapiens (human)
  Insert size (bp): 164
  Mutation: -164 to -1 of P2 HNF4A promoter
  Entrez Gene: HNF4A (a.k.a. FRTS4, HNF4, HNF4a7, HNF4a8, HNF4a9, HNF4alpha, MODY, MODY1, NR2A1, NR2A21, TCF, TCF-14, TCF14)
  Cloning method: Restriction Enzyme; 5′ cloning site XhoI (not destroyed); 3′ cloning site HindIII (not destroyed)
  Sequencing primers: 5′ n/a
Terms and licenses: Academic/Nonprofit Terms; Industry Terms: Not Available to Industry
How to cite: HNF4A_P2-164 was a gift from Gerhart Ryffel (Addgene plasmid # 31066 ; http://n2t.net/addgene:31066 ; RRID:Addgene_31066)
