[The description below was written by a language model from this plasmid's Addgene catalogue record and pLannotate feature annotations shown in this document.]
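Description:
HNF4A_P2-164 is a firefly luciferase reporter plasmid built on the promoterless pGL3-basic backbone and intended for transient transfection of mammalian cells. It is maintained in E. coli as a high-copy plasmid through a ColE1/pUC-type origin and selected with ampicillin via the β-lactamase gene and its native promoter. An f1 origin is also present, allowing single-stranded DNA production. The small large T antigen, TcR and lacZα fragments flagged by the automated annotation are non-functional backbone remnants rather than expressed genes.

The insert is a 164 bp fragment of the human HNF4A gene covering positions -164 to -1 of its P2 promoter, the distant upstream alternative promoter of this nuclear receptor gene. It was cloned between the XhoI and HindIII sites, both of which are retained. The promoter fragment is not itself annotated in the feature table, but it would lie in the unannotated region immediately upstream of the luc+ coding sequence, which is followed by the SV40 polyadenylation signal. Because pGL3-basic carries no eukaryotic promoter or enhancer of its own, luciferase output depends on the activity of the inserted fragment. A synthetic poly(A) signal and an RNA polymerase II pause site from the human α2 globin gene sit upstream of the cloning region to terminate spurious read-through transcription from the backbone and so lower background.

The name and defined endpoints suggest a short construct from a promoter deletion series. It suits assays of minimal P2 promoter activity and of its response to co-expressed transcription factors, in keeping with the associated study linking HNF4A regulation to the factors involved in maturity-onset diabetes of the young.
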