Features (pLannotate 1.2.2; 11 found; start..end, strand, type, name):
    237..1889    +  CDS            luciferase: firefly luciferase; luc+; enhanced luc+ version of the luciferase gene
   1930..2051    -  polyA_signal   SV40 poly(A) signal: SV40 polyadenylation signal
   2074..2142    -  CDS            large T antigen (fragment): large T antigen from SV40 (simian virus 40)
   2158..2290    +  CDS            TcR (fragment): tetracycline efflux protein; tet; confers resistance to tetracycline
   2470..3058    -  rep_origin     ori: high-copy-number ColE1/pMB1/pBR322/pUC origin of replication
   3229..4089    -  CDS            AmpR: β-lactamase; bla; confers resistance to ampicillin, carbenicillin, and related antibiotics
   4090..4194    -  promoter       AmpR promoter: bla
   4221..4649    +  rep_origin     f1 ori (sequence partly withheld): f1 bacteriophage origin of replication; arrow indicates direction of (+) strand synthesis
   4681..4748    -  CDS            lacZα (fragment): LacZα fragment of β-galactosidase; lacZ fragment
   4807..4855    +  polyA_signal   poly(A) signal: synthetic polyadenylation signal
   4869..4960    +  misc_feature   pause site: RNA polymerase II transcriptional pause signal from the human α2 globin gene
>Addgene plasmid #31066 | HNF4A_P2-164 | depositor full sequence | sequence record 14178 | Author sequence
GGTACCGAGCTCTTACGCGTGCTAGCCCGGGCTCGAGCCACCCACCTTGGGTGATTAGAAGAATCAATAA
GATAACCGGGCGGTGGCAGCTGGCCGCACTCACCGCCTTCCTGGTGGACGGGCTCCTGGTGGCTGTGCTG
CTGCTGTGAGCGGGCCCCTGCTCCTCCATGCCCCCAGCTCTCCGGCTGGGTGGGCTTGGCCAAGCTTGGC
ATTCCGGTACTGTTGGTAAAGCCACCATGGAAGACGCCAAAAACATAAAGAAAGGCCCGGCGCCATTCTA
TCCGCTGGAAGATGGAACCGCTGGAGAGCAACTGCATAAGGCTATGAAGAGATACGCCCTGGTTCCTGGA
ACAATTGCTTTTACAGATGCACATATCGAGGTGGACATCACTTACGCTGAGTACTTCGAAATGTCCGTTC
GGTTGGCAGAAGCTATGAAACGATATGGGCTGAATACAAATCACAGAATCGTCGTATGCAGTGAAAACTC
TCTTCAATTCTTTATGCCGGTGTTGGGCGCGTTATTTATCGGAGTTGCAGTTGCGCCCGCGAACGACATT
TATAATGAACGTGAATTGCTCAACAGTATGGGCATTTCGCAGCCTACCGTGGTGTTCGTTTCCAAAAAGG
GGTTGCAAAAAATTTTGAACGTGCAAAAAAAGCTCCCAATCATCCAAAAAATTATTATCATGGATTCTAA
AACGGATTACCAGGGATTTCAGTCGATGTACACGTTCGTCACATCTCATCTACCTCCCGGTTTTAATGAA
TACGATTTTGTGCCAGAGTCCTTCGATAGGGACAAGACAATTGCACTGATCATGAACTCCTCTGGATCTA
CTGGTCTGCCTAAAGGTGTCGCTCTGCCTCATAGAACTGCCTGCGTGAGATTCTCGCATGCCAGAGATCC
TATTTTTGGCAATCAAATCATTCCGGATACTGCGATTTTAAGTGTTGTTCCATTCCATCACGGTTTTGGA
ATGTTTACTACACTCGGATATTTGATATGTGGATTTCGAGTCGTCTTAATGTATAGATTTGAAGAAGAGC
TGTTTCTGAGGAGCCTTCAGGATTACAAGATTCAAAGTGCGCTGCTGGTGCCAACCCTATTCTCCTTCTT
CGCCAAAAGCACTCTGATTGACAAATACGATTTATCTAATTTACACGAAATTGCTTCTGGTGGCGCTCCC
CTCTCTAAGGAAGTCGGGGAAGCGGTTGCCAAGAGGTTCCATCTGCCAGGTATCAGGCAAGGATATGGGC
TCACTGAGACTACATCAGCTATTCTGATTACACCCGAGGGGGATGATAAACCGGGCGCGGTCGGTAAAGT
TGTTCCATTTTTTGAAGCGAAGGTTGTGGATCTGGATACCGGGAAAACGCTGGGCGTTAATCAAAGAGGC
GAACTGTGTGTGAGAGGTCCTATGATTATGTCCGGTTATGTAAACAATCCGGAAGCGACCAACGCCTTGA
TTGACAAGGATGGATGGCTACATTCTGGAGACATAGCTTACTGGGACGAAGACGAACACTTCTTCATCGT
TGACCGCCTGAAGTCTCTGATTAAGTACAAAGGCTATCAGGTGGCTCCCGCTGAATTGGAATCCATCTTG
CTCCAACACCCCAACATCTTCGACGCAGGTGTCGCAGGTCTTCCCGACGATGACGCCGGTGAACTTCCCG
CCGCCGTTGTTGTTTTGGAGCACGGAAAGACGATGACGGAAAAAGAGATCGTGGATTACGTCGCCAGTCA
AGTAACAACCGCGAAAAAGTTGCGCGGAGGAGTTGTGTTTGTGGACGAAGTACCGAAAGGTCTTACCGGA
AAACTCGACGCAAGAAAAATCAGAGAGATCCTCATAAAGGCCAAGAAGGGCGGAAAGATCGCCGTGTAAT
TCTAGAGTCGGGGCGGCCGGCCGCTTCGAGCAGACATGATAAGATACATTGATGAGTTTGGACAAACCAC
AACTAGAATGCAGTGAAAAAAATGCTTTATTTGTGAAATTTGTGATGCTATTGCTTTATTTGTAACCATT
ATAAGCTGCAATAAACAAGTTAACAACAACAATTGCATTCATTTTATGTTTCAGGTTCAGGGGGAGGTGT
GGGAGGTTTTTTAAAGCAAGTAAAACCTCTACAAATGTGGTAAAATCGATAAGGATCCGTCGACCGATGC
CCTTGAGAGCCTTCAACCCAGTCAGCTCCTTCCGGTGGGCGCGGGGCATGACTATCGTCGCCGCACTTAT
GACTGTCTTCTTTATCATGCAACTCGTAGGACAGGTGCCGGCAGCGCTCTTCCGCTTCCTCGCTCACTGA
CTCGCTGCGCTCGGTCGTTCGGCTGCGGCGAGCGGTATCAGCTCACTCAAAGGCGGTAATACGGTTATCC
ACAGAATCAGGGGATAACGCAGGAAAGAACATGTGAGCAAAAGGCCAGCAAAAGGCCAGGAACCGTAAAA
AGGCCGCGTTGCTGGCGTTTTTCCATAGGCTCCGCCCCCCTGACGAGCATCACAAAAATCGACGCTCAAG
TCAGAGGTGGCGAAACCCGACAGGACTATAAAGATACCAGGCGTTTCCCCCTGGAAGCTCCCTCGTGCGC
TCTCCTGTTCCGACCCTGCCGCTTACCGGATACCTGTCCGCCTTTCTCCCTTCGGGAAGCGTGGCGCTTT
CTCATAGCTCACGCTGTAGGTATCTCAGTTCGGTGTAGGTCGTTCGCTCCAAGCTGGGCTGTGTGCACGA
ACCCCCCGTTCAGCCCGACCGCTGCGCCTTATCCGGTAACTATCGTCTTGAGTCCAACCCGGTAAGACAC
GACTTATCGCCACTGGCAGCAGCCACTGGTAACAGGATTAGCAGAGCGAGGTATGTAGGCGGTGCTACAG
AGTTCTTGAAGTGGTGGCCTAACTACGGCTACACTAGAAGAACAGTATTTGGTATCTGCGCTCTGCTGAA
GCCAGTTACCTTCGGAAAAAGAGTTGGTAGCTCTTGATCCGGCAAACAAACCACCGCTGGTAGCGGTGGT
TTTTTTGTTTGCAAGCAGCAGATTACGCGCAGAAAAAAAGGATCTCAAGAAGATCCTTTGATCTTTTCTA
CGGGGTCTGACGCTCAGTGGAACGAAAACTCACGTTAAGGGATTTTGGTCATGAGATTATCAAAAAGGAT
CTTCACCTAGATCCTTTTAAATTAAAAATGAAGTTTTAAATCAATCTAAAGTATATATGAGTAAACTTGG
TCTGACAGTTACCAATGCTTAATCAGTGAGGCACCTATCTCAGCGATCTGTCTATTTCGTTCATCCATAG
TTGCCTGACTCCCCGTCGTGTAGATAACTACGATACGGGAGGGCTTACCATCTGGCCCCAGTGCTGCAAT
GATACCGCGAGACCCACGCTCACCGGCTCCAGATTTATCAGCAATAAACCAGCCAGCCGGAAGGGCCGAG
CGCAGAAGTGGTCCTGCAACTTTATCCGCCTCCATCCAGTCTATTAATTGTTGCCGGGAAGCTAGAGTAA
GTAGTTCGCCAGTTAATAGTTTGCGCAACGTTGTTGCCATTGCTACAGGCATCGTGGTGTCACGCTCGTC
GTTTGGTATGGCTTCATTCAGCTCCGGTTCCCAACGATCAAGGCGAGTTACATGATCCCCCATGTTGTGC
AAAAAAGCGGTTAGCTCCTTCGGTCCTCCGATCGTTGTCAGAAGTAAGTTGGCCGCAGTGTTATCACTCA
TGGTTATGGCAGCACTGCATAATTCTCTTACTGTCATGCCATCCGTAAGATGCTTTTCTGTGACTGGTGA
GTACTCAACCAAGTCATTCTGAGAATAGTGTATGCGGCGACCGAGTTGCTCTTGCCCGGCGTCAATACGG
GATAATACCGCGCCACATAGCAGAACTTTAAAAGTGCTCATCATTGGAAAACGTTCTTCGGGGCGAAAAC
TCTCAAGGATCTTACCGCTGTTGAGATCCAGTTCGATGTAACCCACTCGTGCACCCAACTGATCTTCAGC
ATCTTTTACTTTCACCAGCGTTTCTGGGTGAGCAAAAACAGGAAGGCAAAATGCCGCAAAAAAGGGAATA
AGGGCGACACGGAAATGTTGAATACTCATACTCTTCCTTTTTCAATATTATTGAAGCATTTATCAGGGTT
ATTGTCTCATGAGCGGATACATATTTGAATGTATTTAGAAAAATAAACAAATAGGGGTTCCGCGCACATT
TCCCCGAAAAGTGCCACCTG
[124 nt withheld, positions 4221-4344]
C
[91 nt withheld, positions 4346-4436]
A
[49 nt withheld, positions 4438-4486]
CCTTTGACGTTGGAGTCCACGTTCTTT
[37 nt withheld, positions 4514-4550]
ACCCTATCTCGGTCTATTCTTTTGATTTATAAGGGATTTTGCCGATTTCGGCCTATTGGTTAAAAAATGA
GCTGATTTAACAAAAATTTAACGCGAATTTTAACAAAATATTAACGCTTACAATTTGCCATTCGCCATTC
AGGCTGCGCAACTGTTGGGAAGGGCGATCGGTGCGGGCCTCTTCGCTATTACGCCAGCCCAAGCTACCAT
GATAAGTAAGTAATATTAAGGTACGGGAGGTACTTGGAGCGGCCGCAATAAAATATCTTTATTTTCATTA
CATCTGTGTGTTGGTTTTTTGTGTGAATCGATAGTACTAACATACGCTCTCCATCAAAACAAAACGAAAC
AAAACAAACTAGCAAAATAGGCTGTCCCCAGTGCAAGTGCAGGTGCCAGAACATTTCTCTATCGATA
