>Addgene plasmid #31066 | HNF4A_P2-164 | addgene partial sequence | sequence record 37018 | LucNRev 5'-CCTTATGCAGTTGCTCTCC-3'
GCTTCNGGATGAATGGCGCCGGGCCTTTCTTTATGTTTTTGGCGTCTTCCATGGTGGCTTTACCAACAGT
ACCGGAATGCCAAGCTTGGGCCAAGCCCACCCAGCCGGAGAGCTGGGGGCATGGAGGAGCAGGGGCCCGC
TCACAGCAGCAGCACAGCCACCAGGAGCCCGTCCACCAGGAAGGCGGTGAGTGCGGCCAGCTGCCACCGC
CCGGTTATCTTATTGATTCTTCTAATCACCCAAGGTGGGTGGCCGCTCGAGCCCGGGCTAGCACGCGTAA
GAGCTCGGTACCTATCGATAGAGAAATGTTCTGGCACCTGCACTTGCACTGGGGACAGCCTATTTTGCTA
GTTTGTTTTGTTTCGTTTTGTTTTGATGGAGAGCGTATGTTAGTACTATCGATTCACACAAAAAACCAAC
ACACAGATGTAATGAAAATAAAGATATTTTATTGCGGCCGCTCCAAGTACCTCCCGTACCTTAATATTAC
TTACTTATCATGGTAGCTTGGGCTGGCGTAATAGCGAAGAGGCCCGCACCGATCGCCCTTCCCAACAGTT
GCGCAGCCTGAATGGCGAATGGCAAATTGTAAGCGTTAATATTTTGTTAAAATTCGCGTTAAATTTTTGT
TAAATCAGCTCATTTTTTAACCAATAGGCCGAAATCGGCAAAATCCCTTATAAATCAAAAGAATAGACCG
AGATAGGGT
[37 nt withheld, positions 710-746]
AAAGAACGTGGACTCCAACGTCAAAGG
[49 nt withheld, positions 774-822]
TAATCAAG
